>Addgene plasmid #39013 | PBRM1 | depositor partial sequence | sequence record 49071 | PBRM1 sequence 439 bps
ATGCACCATCATCATCATCATTCTTCTGGTGTAGATCTGGGTACCGAGAACCTGTACTTCCAATCCATGA
GCCCGGCGTATCTGAAAGAAATTCTGGAACAGCTGCTGGAAGCCATCGTTGTTGCGACCAATCCGAGCGG
TCGTCTGATCAGCGAACTGTTTCAGAAACTGCCGAGCAAAGTGCAGTATCCGGATTATTATGCGATCATT
AAAGAACCGATTGATCTGAAAACCATTGCCCAGCGTATCCAGAACGGTAGCTATAAAAGCATCCACGCCA
TGGCGAAAGATATTGATCTGCTGGCGAAAAATGCGAAAACCTATAATGAACCGGGTAGCCAGGTGTTTAA
AGATGCGAATAGCATTAAAAAAATTTTTTATATGAAAAAAGCGGAAATCGAACACCATGAATGACAGTAA
AGGTGGATACGGATCCGAA
