>Addgene plasmid #39013 | PBRM1 | addgene partial sequence | sequence record 53331 | T7_term
TGGTGGTGGTGGTGGTGCTCGAGTGCGGCCGCATGCTTGTCGACGGAGCTCGAATTCGGATCCGTATCCA
CCTTTACTGTCATTCATGGTGTTCGATTTCCGCTTTTTTCATATAAAAAATTTTTTTAATGCTATTCGCA
TCTTTAAACACCTGGCTACCCGGTTCATTATAGGTTTTCGCATTTTTCGCCAGCAGATCAATATCTTTCG
CCATGGCGTGGATGCTTTTATAGCTACCGTTCTGGATACGCTGGGCAATGGTTTTCAGATCAATCGGTTC
TTTAATGATCGCATAATAATCCGGATACTGCACTTTGCTCGGCAGTTTCTGAAACAGTTCGCTGATCAGA
CGACCGCTCGGATTGGTCGCAACAACGATGGCTTCCAGCAGCTGTTCCAGAATTTCTTTCAGATACGCCG
GGCTCATGGATTGGAAGTACAGGTTCTCGGTACCCAGATCTACACCAGAAGAATGATGATGATGATGGTG
CATATGTATATCTCCTTCTTAAAGTTAAACAAAATTATTTCTAGAGGGGAATTGTTATCCGCTCACAATT
CCCCTATAGTGAGTCGTATTAATTTCGCGGGATCGAGATCTCGATCCTCTACGCCGGACGCATCGTGGCC
GGCATCACCGGCGCCACAGGTGCGGTTGCTGGCGCCTATATCGCCGACATCACCGATGGGGAAGATCGGG
CTCGCCACTTCGGGCTCATGAGCGCTTGTTTCGGCGTGGGTATGGTGGCAGGCCCCGTGGCCGGGGACTG
TTGGGGCGCCATCTCCTTGCATGCACCATTCCCTTGCGGCGGCGGTGCTCAACGGCCTCAACCCTACTAC
TGGGGCTGCTTTCCCTAATGGCA
