[The description below was written by a language model from this plasmid's Addgene catalogue record.]
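Description:
PBRM1 is a bacterial expression plasmid built on the pNIC28-Bsa4 backbone from the SGC, designed to produce a fragment of human polybromo 1 (PBRM1, also known as BAF180 or PB1) in E. coli for structural biology. The plasmid is selected with kanamycin and is recorded as low copy; the record does not name the origin of replication. The insert was introduced by ligation-independent cloning, a method suited to the parallel, high-throughput construct generation typical of structural genomics pipelines.

The insert is about 439 bp, codon-optimized, and derived from human PBRM1 isoform a. At that size it can encode only a small portion of this large chromatin-remodelling subunit, consistent with the catalogue note that the construct may not contain the full ORF; the exact domain boundaries are not given, although the entry links the construct to a deposited crystal structure. The encoded protein carries an N-terminal His tag followed by a TEV protease cleavage site, allowing immobilized-metal affinity purification and subsequent removal of the tag to leave near-native protein for crystallization. The promoter is not explicitly stated, but the listed T7 and T7-terminator sequencing primers indicate that the insert sits within a T7 expression cassette, which would require a host supplying T7 RNA polymerase for expression. No feature table accompanies the entry, so other backbone elements cannot be confirmed. The construct is intended for recombinant production of a PBRM1 fragment for structure determination and related biochemical or ligand-binding studies.
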