Addgene plasmid #39013: PBRM1
Purpose: Bacterial expression for structure determination; may not be full ORF
Depositing lab: Nicola Burgess-Brown. Depositing organization: University of Oxford.
Backbone
  Vector backbone: pNIC28-Bsa4
  Backbone manufacturer: SGC
  Vector type: Bacterial Expression
Growth in bacteria
  Bacterial resistance: Kanamycin, 50 μg/mL
  Growth temperature: 37°C
  Growth strain: Mach1
  Copy number: Low Copy
Gene/Insert
  Gene/Insert name: PBRM1 (alt names: polybromo 1 [isoform a]; PDB:3HMF)
  Species: H. sapiens (human)
  Insert size (bp): 439
  Mutation: codon-optimized
  Entrez Gene: PBRM1 (a.k.a. BAF180, PB1, RCC, SMARCH1)
  Tag / fusion protein: His Tev (N terminal on insert)
  Cloning method: Ligation Independent Cloning
  Sequencing primers: 5′ T7; 3′ T7-term
Terms and licenses: Academic/Nonprofit Terms; Industry Terms: Not Available to Industry
How to cite: PBRM1 was a gift from Nicola Burgess-Brown (Addgene plasmid # 39013 ; http://n2t.net/addgene:39013 ; RRID:Addgene_39013)
